>Addgene plasmid #32085 | pWZLFlagMenin(S394A) | addgene partial sequence | sequence record 37285 | pBABE-5
TCGCCGGAANAGAAATTCGCCACCATGGACTACAAGGACGACGATGACAAGGGATCCATGGGGCTGAAGG
CCGCCCAGAAGACGCTGTTCCCGCTGCGCTCCATCGACGACGTGGTGCGCCTGTTTGCTGCCGAGCTGGG
CCGAGAGGAGCCGGACCTGGTGCTCCTTTCCTTGGTGCTGGGCTTCGTGGAGCATTTTCTGGCTGTCAAC
CGCGTCATCCCTACCAACGTTCCCGAGCTCACCTTCCAGCCCAGCCCCGCCCCCGACCCGCCTGGCGGCC
TCACCTACTTTCCCGTGGCCGACCTGTCTATCATCGCCGCCCTCTATGCCCGCTTCACCGCCCAGATCCG
AGGCGCCGTCGACCTGTCCCTCTATCCTCGAGAAGGGGGTGTCTCCAGCCGTGAGCTGGTGAAGAAGGTC
TCCGATGTCATATGGAACAGCCTCAGCCGCTCCTACTTCAAGGATCGGGCCCACATCCAGTCCCTCTTCA
GCTTCATCACAGGCACCAAATTGGACAGCTCCGGTGTGGCCTTTGCTGTGGTTGGGGCCTGCCAGGCCCT
GGGTCTCCGGGATGTCCACCTCGCCCTGTCTGAGGATCATGCCTGGGTAGTGTTTGGGCCCAATGGGGAG
CAGACAGCTGAGGTCACCTGGCACGGCAAGGGCAACGAGGACCGCAGGGGCCAGACAGTCAATGCCGGTG
TGGCTGAGCGGAGCTGGCTGTACCTGAAAGGATCATACATGCGCTGTGACCGCAAGATGGAGGTGGCGTT
CATGGTGTGTGCCATCAACCCTTCCATTGACCTGCACACCGACTCGCTGGAGCTTCTGCAGCTGCAGCAG
AAGCTGCTCTGGCTGCTCTATGACCTGGGACATCTGGAAAGGTACCCCATGGCCTTAGGA
