>Addgene plasmid #32085 | pWZLFlagMenin(S394A) | addgene partial sequence | sequence record 37763 | pWZL-R 5'-TTCCGGGCCCTCACATTG-3'
CGGAAATTGGTCGACTAGATCTTCAATTGTTTTACGTATCTCGAGTGAATTCTCAGAGGCCTTTGCGCTG
CCGCTTGAGGAAAGACAGAGTGTAGTCACTAGGGGTGGACACTTTCTGCTTCTTCATCTGCACTTGCGAC
TGTGCCGTGAGTTGCAGCTTGATGGCGCTCGAGTTGATCTTGGTGGCCACCAGCAGCTCCTTCATGCCCT
TCATCTTCTCACTCTGGAAAGTGAGCACTGGACCCTCCGGCGGTGGTGATGCTGCGGGTGCTGGCACCTG
AGCCGTGCTGCCACCTTCAGGGCCTCGGGCTGTGCCAGCGACAGTCCCAGGAGGCTTCCGGGGGGGTCCT
GACACTGCACCCTGGCCGGTGCCCAGGCCCTTGTCCAGTGCTGGCTTCTTGGGCGGCGGGGGCTCCTCTG
GCTTGGACTCCCGCCGTGGGCCCCGCCGCCGGCCTTCCCGGGCTTCCTCGCCCCACGGCTCCTCGGCCTC
GGCCGCCTCGGCCTCTCGGCTCACTATGCGCACCTTCTGCCGCACCTGTCCCTCAAAACGGCCTAAGGAC
TGCACAAGAAAGGTGGCCCAGCCCACGTGCAGCACAGGCGTGGGACTGCCCTCCTCCCATTTGCAGATGC
CGTCGTAGAATCGCAGCAGGTGGGCGAAGCACTCAGGGTCCTGGAGGGCGGAACCTTGGCTCTGGGTGCC
CTGGGCTTGCTCCCCCGGCCGCTCCTCGCCCGCCTCCAGCAAGCTGGCTGCCTCCTTCAGCAGGTTGGGG
ATGACATCATTGGCTACTTCAAAGAACTCCTTGTAGATCTCCTCGTCTTCCCGGCAGTAGTTGTAGTCCT
G
