[The description below was written by a language model from this plasmid's Addgene catalogue record.]
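Description:
pWZLFlagMenin(S394A) is a retroviral mammalian expression plasmid built on the pWZL backbone, carrying the coding sequence for the tumor suppressor protein menin with a serine-to-alanine substitution at residue 394. The protein is expressed with an N-terminal Flag epitope tag supplied by the backbone, which allows the exogenous mutant to be detected or immunoprecipitated separately from endogenous menin. The plasmid is propagated in E. coli under ampicillin selection, and cells that have taken up the construct are selected with blasticidin. No feature table accompanies the record, so the promoter, origin of replication and exact arrangement of viral elements are not stated. pWZL-family vectors are generally Moloney murine leukemia virus-derived, with long terminal repeats and a packaging signal flanking the insert and marker, so that the transcript can be packaged into retroviral particles in a suitable packaging cell line and stably integrated into target cells. The species of origin of the menin sequence and the restriction sites used for cloning are also not recorded.

Replacing serine with alanine removes the hydroxyl group needed for phosphorylation, making S394A a non-phosphorylatable variant at that position. The associated publication concerns phosphorylation of menin in response to DNA damage, so the construct most plausibly serves as a phospho-site mutant for comparison with wild-type Flag-menin. Typical use would be stable retroviral expression in mammalian cells to test whether modification at Ser394 occurs and whether it matters for menin behaviour after DNA damage.
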