Addgene plasmid #32085: pWZLFlagMenin(S394A)
Depositing lab: Matthew Meyerson. Depositing organization: Dana-Farber Cancer Institute. Publication: The menin tumor suppressor protein is phosphorylated in response to DNA damage. Francis J, Lin W, Rozenblatt-Rosen O, Meyerson M. PLoS One. 2011 . 6(1):e16119. 10.1371/journal.pone.0016119 PubMed 21264250.
Backbone
  Vector backbone: pWZL
  Vector type: Mammalian Expression, Retroviral
  Selectable markers: Blasticidin
Growth in bacteria
  Bacterial resistance: Ampicillin, 100 μg/mL
  Growth temperature: 37°C
  Growth strain: DH5alpha
  Copy number: Unknown
Gene/Insert
  Gene/Insert name: Menin
  Mutation: S394A
  Tag / fusion protein: Flag (N terminal on backbone)
  Cloning method: Restriction Enzyme; 5′ cloning site unknown (unknown if destroyed); 3′ cloning site unknown (unknown if destroyed)
  Sequencing primers: 5′ pBABE 5'
Terms and licenses: Academic/Nonprofit Terms; Industry Terms: Not Available to Industry
How to cite: pWZLFlagMenin(S394A) was a gift from Matthew Meyerson (Addgene plasmid # 32085 ; http://n2t.net/addgene:32085 ; RRID:Addgene_32085)
